Addgene plasmid #25324: EPHA2 (3KKA)
Purpose: Bacterial expression for structure determination; may not be full ORF
Depositing lab: Cheryl Arrowsmith. Depositing organization: University of Toronto.
Backbone
  Vector backbone: pET28-MHL
  Backbone manufacturer: SGC
  Backbone size w/o insert (bp): 7325
  Vector type: Bacterial Expression
Growth in bacteria
  Bacterial resistance: Kanamycin, 50 μg/mL
  Growth temperature: 37°C
  Growth strain: DH5alpha
  Copy number: Low Copy
Gene/Insert
  Gene/Insert name: epha2.904.970 (alt names: PDB: 3KKA; EPHA2, SAM domain; EPHRIN TYPE-A RECEPTOR 2)
  Species: H. sapiens (human)
  Insert size (bp): 201
  Entrez Gene: EPHA2 (a.k.a. ARCC2, CTPA, CTPP1, CTRCT6, ECK)
  Tag / fusion protein: His (N terminal on insert)
  Cloning method: Restriction Enzyme
  Sequencing primers: 5′ T7; 3′ T7-term
Terms and licenses: Academic/Nonprofit Terms; Industry Terms: Not Available to Industry
Depositor comments: PDB: 3KKA. http://www.thesgc.org/structures/3KKA/
How to cite: EPHA2 (3KKA) was a gift from Cheryl Arrowsmith (Addgene plasmid # 25324 ; http://n2t.net/addgene:25324 ; RRID:Addgene_25324)
