[The description below was written by a language model from this plasmid's Addgene catalogue record.]
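Description:
EPHA2 (3KKA) is a bacterial expression plasmid built on the pET28-MHL backbone, a pET28-derived vector from a structural genomics consortium, recorded as 7325 bp without insert. It is selected with kanamycin and is listed as low copy. The record does not include a feature table, so the origin of replication and the exact regulatory elements are not documented. The use of T7 and T7-terminator sequencing primers is consistent with a pET-style arrangement, in which the insert sits between a T7 promoter and terminator and is transcribed by T7 RNA polymerase in a suitable E. coli expression host. The listed growth strain, DH5alpha, is a cloning strain used for propagation rather than for protein production.

The payload is a short 201 bp fragment of human EPHA2 (ephrin type-A receptor 2), a receptor tyrosine kinase. The insert name indicates residues 904 to 970, which correspond to the SAM (sterile alpha motif) domain rather than the full open reading frame, as the catalogue entry itself cautions. The fragment was introduced by restriction enzyme cloning and carries an N-terminal His tag, which allows purification of the recombinant domain by immobilised metal affinity chromatography. Whether a protease cleavage site lies between the tag and the domain is not stated.

The construct was made to produce the isolated EPHA2 SAM domain in bacteria for structure determination, and it is linked to a deposited structure under the PDB identifier 3KKA. It is also suitable for generating purified domain for biophysical or binding studies.
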