>Addgene plasmid #25324 | EPHA2 (3KKA) | depositor partial sequence | sequence record 11798 | Author sequence
GTGCCCTTCCGCACGGTGTCCGAGTGGCTGGAGTCCATCAAGATGCAGCAGTATACGGAGCACTTCATGG
CGGCCGGCTACACTGCCATCGAGAAGGTGGTGCAGATGACCAACGACGACATCAAGAGGATTGGGGTGCG
GCTGCCCGGCCACCAGAAGCGCATCGCCTACAGCCTGCTGGGACTCAAGGACCAGGTGAAC
