>Addgene plasmid #25324 | EPHA2 (3KKA) | addgene partial sequence | sequence record 31407 | 25324 with T7
ATTCCTCTGAATATTTTGTTTACTTTAAGAAGGAGATATACCATGCATCATCATCATCATCACAGCAGCG
GCAGAGAAAACTTGTATTTCCAGGGCGTGCCCTTCCGCACGGTGTCCGAGTGGCTGGAGTCCATCAAGAT
GCAGCAGTATACGGAGCACTTCATGGCGGCCGGCTACACTGCCATCGAGAAGGTGGTGCAGATGACCAAC
GACGACATCAAGAGGATTGGGGTGCGGCTGCCCGGCCACCAGAAGCGCATCGCCTACAGCCTGCTGGGAC
TCAAGGACCAGGTGAACTGATGACGAAGCTTGCGGCCGCACTCGAGCACCACCACCACCACCACTGAGAT
CCGGCTGCTAACAAAGCCCGAAAGGAAGCTGAGTTGGCTGCTGCCACCGCTGAGCAATAACTAGCATAAC
CCCTTGGGGCCTCTAAACGGGTCTTGAGGGGTTTTTTGCTGAAAGGAGGAACTATATCCGGATTGGCGAA
TGGG
[124 nt withheld, positions 495-618]
C
[91 nt withheld, positions 620-710]
A
[49 nt withheld, positions 712-760]
CCTTTGACGTTGGAGTCCACGTTCTTT
[37 nt withheld, positions 788-824]
ACCCTATCTCGGTCTATTC
